>Addgene plasmid #60748 | BlastR-P2A-DD-TCOF1-donor | depositor partial sequence | sequence record 97646 | From BamHI to EcoRI in PCR2.1
GGATCCCAGCAATTTCGGGTGTCTTTATGCCTCAGCTTAGATATCTCTCTGGGGTTCGGTGCTCCTCCTT
GGGGCGCCCATAGGCTGCATCTGTCCCTGACAAGGCACACAAGATATTGAACTATAGTTGCTTGGTTACG
GACAGTCGTCTCTGTGAGCTTTGAGGGCAACTGCCATGTATTATGCATCTTTTGAATCCCCCTAGCCTAG
CCGGGTGCTAGCCCAAGTTAGGTGCTTATTACAGATTTGTTCAGTTAGCGAATGAATCAATGAATAAACT
GGCAATTCGTGTCTGGTTCATGGGCACCAAAAACCGTGCGAAATGGATAAATGAGCAGGTAATGGCAGTA
CAAAGTTCGGATCTAGAGAAAGATCCAGATTAGGGAGTTCAGAGATGAGTAAAACGCAGACCCAGCCATC
AGAGAATTAACAAGGAAGATAAATCTCTTCAAGAAGCCAGCCGGAAGGATTAAAAGAGAGTCGTCCAAGT
CCCGGCCGGCCCCGGGGGCGGGTCCCTGTCTAGCCCCGCATGCTCCGCGCCAATGGGCGGTATTGTTGAT
CACGAGTCTCCGCCCCCTTCGCCTTGAGGGGCGGGGCCGGCCACTCCCGGAGAGGGGACTACGTTTCCCG
GCGCGCCGCGCGGCCGGAGCGAAAGAGGAGCCGGAAGTGGGGCGCGCGAGGTCTAAGGGCGCGAGGGAAG
TGGCGGGCGGGGACTAAGGCGGGGCGTGCAGGTAGCCGGCCGGCCGGGGGTCGCGGGTATGGCCAAGCCT
TTGTCTCAAGAAGAATCCACCCTCATTGAAAGAGCAACGGCTACAATCAACAGCATCCCCATCTCTGAAG
ACTACAGCGTCGCCAGCGCAGCTCTCTCTAGCGACGGCCGCATCTTCACTGGTGTCAATGTATATCATTT
TACTGGGGGACCTTGTGCAGAACTCGTGGTGCTGGGCACTGCTGCTGCTGCGGCAGCTGGCAACCTGACT
TGTATCGTCGCGATCGGAAATGAGAACAGGGGCATCTTGAGCCCCTGCGGACGGTGCCGACAGGTGCTTC
TCGATCTGCATCCTGGGATCAAAGCCATAGTGAAGGACAGTGATGGACAGCCGACGGCAGTTGGGATTCG
TGAATTGCTGCCCTCTGGTTATGTGTGGGAGGGCGGATCCGGAGCCACGAACTTCTCTCTGTTAAAGCAA
GCAGGAGACGTGGAAGAAAACCCCGGTCCCATGGGAGTGCAGGTGGAAACCATCTCCCCAGGAGACGGGC
GCACCTTCCCCAAGCGCGGCCAGACCTGTGTGGTGCACTACACCGGGATGCTTGAAGATGGAAAGAAAGT
CGATTCCTCCCGGGACAGAAACAAGCCCTTTAAGTTTATGCTAGGCAAGCAGGAGGTGATCCGAGGCTGG
GAAGAAGGGGTTGCCCAGATGAGTGTGGGTCAGAGAGCCAAACTGACTATATCTCCAGATTATGCCTATG
GTGCCACTGGGCACCCAGGCATCATCCCACCACATGCCACTCTCGTCTTCGATGTGGAGCTTCTAAAACC
GGAAGGTGGAGGTGGATCTGGTGGAGGTGGATCTGGTGGCGGCGGTTCAATGGCCGAGGCCAGGAAGCGG
CGGGAGCTACTTCCCCTGATCTACCACCATCTGCTGCGGGCTGGCTATGTGCGTGCGGCGCGGGAAGTGA
AGGAGCAGAGCGGCCAGGTAAGCGTTCGTGGGCCGTGTGCGAGGGCCGCGTGCAAGATGTGGAGATCAGC
GGCCCGCGGCCCGCGCCCCGTCCCCAGGCGACCCGGCAGGCGCCCGGAGCCGGGTCCCGCAGTGCTCGAC
GGCGCGGCCAGGGGTACCGGAGGAGCCGCAATCTCTGCCTTCCCACTGCGACTTCAGTTCCCCTGGGCCT
CACTTTCCTCATCCGGGCAGTGGGTTGGGCCAGAAAGTGTGCTCGCAGGGGCCGAACTTTGTAATTCCCG
CTTCCCTTACCTCCACGCCCTTCCTGGTAGCGGGTATTTTAAGTTTCCTAAGTCTCCCGCCACGTGGCTA
GGCTCTGCGCGGCCCCCCCTGGGGCAAGGAGGTTGCTGCGAGTCTCGGGGGTGGATTGCGACCAGCCCCT
CGGGGGAGCGCCTGGAAAAGGGACCCTACAGCCTCTTAGTTGAGCTGGAACTCAGGCCTTTAGCGATTGT
CTGTACTGAGACGGTCAGCTTTGGTACTCGAACTCGTGGTACAGTCATTTCTTACTTGATTAATTCAACT
GTTAATCCGGTACTCAGGGTGCTTCCTGGTGTTCGAATGGTGAGCACCATCTCTCAGCCCTCCTGGAGCT
TACACTCTAGTAAGGTAGACAAATCAAAGAATCACAAAAGTGACTATATGCTTAGCACCGCAATAAGGGC
CGGCCAAAAGGGCGAATTC
