>Addgene plasmid #60748 | BlastR-P2A-DD-TCOF1-donor | addgene partial sequence | sequence record 98958 | M13pUC-Fwd 5'-CCCAGTCACGACGTTGTAAAACG-3'
AATTGTAATACGACTCACTATAGGGCGAATTGGGCCCTCTAGATGCATGCTCGAGCGGCCGCCAGTGTGA
TGGATATCTGCAGAATTCGCCCTTTTGGCCGGCCCTTATTGCGGTGCTAAGCATATAGTCACTTTTGTGA
TTCTTTGATTTGTCTACCTTACTAGAGTGTAAGCTCCAGGAGGGCTGAGAGATGGTGCTCACCATTCGAA
CACCAGGAAGCACCCTGAGTACCGGATTAACAGTTGAATTAATCAAGTAAGAAATGACTGTACCACGAGT
TCGAGTACCAAAGCTGACCGTCTCAGTACAGACAATCGCTAAAGGCCTGAGTTCCAGCTCAACTAAGAGG
CTGTAGGGTCCCTTTTCCAGGCGCTCCCCCGAGGGGCTGGTCGCAATCCACCCCCGAGACTCGCAGCAAC
CTCCTTGCCCCAGGGGGGGCCGCGCAGAGCCTAGCCACGTGGCGGGAGACTTAGGAAACTTAAAATACCC
GCTACCAGGAAGGGCGTGGAGGTAAGGGAAGCGGGAATTACAAAGTTCGGCCCCTGCGAGCACACTTTCT
GGCCCAACCCACTGCCCGGATGAGGAAAGTGAGGCCCAGGGGAACTGAAGTCGCAGTGGGAAGGCAGAGA
TTGCGGCTCCTCCGGTACCCCTGGCCGCGCCGTCGAGCACTGCGGGACCCGGCTCCGGGCGCCTGCCGGG
TCGCCTGGGGACGGGGCGCGGGCCGCGGGCCGCTGATCTCCACATCTTGCACGCGGCCCTCGCACACGGC
CCACGAACGCTTACCTGGCCGCTCTGCTCCTTCACTTCCCGCGCCGCACGCACATAGCCAGCCCGCAGCA
GATGGTGGTAGATCAGGGGAAGTAGCTCCCGCCGCTTCCTGGCCTCGGCCATTGAACCGCCGCCACCAGA
TCCACCTCCACCAGATCCACCTCCACCTTCCGGTTTTAGAAGCTCCACATCGAAGACGA
