>Addgene plasmid #60748 | BlastR-P2A-DD-TCOF1-donor | addgene partial sequence | sequence record 98961 | Fkbp1a-R 5'-TCTGACCCACACTCATCTGG-3'
GCCTCGGATCACCTCCTGCTTGCCTAGCATAAACTTAAAGGGCTTGTTTCTGTCCCGGGAGGAATCGACT
TTCTTTCCATCTTCAAGCATCCCGGTGTAGTGCACCACACAGGTCTGGCCGCGCTTGGGGAAGGTGCGCC
CGTCTCCTGGGGAGATGGTTTCCACCTGCACTCCCATGGGACCGGGGTTTTCTTCCACGTCTCCTGCTTG
CTTTAACAGAGAGAAGTTCGTGGCTCCGGATCCGCCCTCCCACACATAACCAGAGGGCAGCAATTCACGA
ATCCCAACTGCCGTCGGCTGTCCATCACTGTCCTTCACTATGGCTTTGATCCCAGGATGCAGATCGAGAA
GCACCTGTCGGCACCGTCCGCAGGGGCTCAAGATGCCCCTGTTCTCATTTCCGATCGCGACGATACAAGT
CAGGTTGCCAGCTGCCGCAGCAGCAGCAGTGCCCAGCACCACGAGTTCTGCACAAGGTCCCCCAGTAAAA
TGATATACATTGACACCAGTGAAGATGCGGCCGTCGCTAGAGAGAGCTGCGCTGGCGACGCTGTAGTCTT
CAGAGATGGGGATGCTGTTGATTGTAGCCGTTGCTCTTTCAATGAGGGTGGATTCTTCTTGAGACAAAGG
CTTGGCCATACCCGCGACCCCCGGCCGGCCGGCTACCTGCACGCCCCGCCTTAGTCCCCGCCCGCCACTT
CCCTCGCGCCCTTAGACCTCGCGCGCCCCACTTCCGGCTCCTCTTTCGCTCCGGCCGCGCGGCGCGCCGG
GAAACGTAGTCCCCTCTCCGGGAGTGG
