>Addgene plasmid #60748 | BlastR-P2A-DD-TCOF1-donor | addgene partial sequence | sequence record 98964 | M13pUC-Rev 5'-AGCGGATAACAATTTCACACAGG-3'
TGACCATGATTACGCCAAGCTTGGTACCGAGCTCGGATCCCAGCAATTTCGGGTGTCTTTATGCCTCAGC
TTAGATATCTCTCTGGGGTTCGGTGCTCCTCCTTGGGGCGCCCATAGGCTGCATCTGTCCCTGACAAGGC
ACACAAGATATTGAACTATAGTTGCTTGGTTACGGACAGTCGTCTCTGTGAGCTTTGAGGGCAACTGCCA
TGTATTATGCATCTTTTGAATCCCCCTAGCCTAGCCGGGTGCTAGCCCAAGTTAGGTGCTTATTACAGAT
TTGTTCAGTTAGCGAATGAATCAATGAATAAACTGGCAATTCGTGTCTGGTTCATGGGCACCAAAAACCG
TGCGAAATGGATAAATGAGCAGGTAATGGCAGTACAAAGTTCGGATCTAGAGAAAGATCCAGATTAGGGA
GTTCAGAGATGAGTAAAACGCAGACCCAGCCATCAGAGAATTAACAAGGAAGATAAATCTCTTCAAGAAG
CCAGCCGGAAGGATTAAAAGAGAGTCGTCCAAGTCCCGGCCGGCCCCGGGGGCGGGTCCCTGTCTAGCCC
CGCATGCTCCGCGCCAATGGGCGGTATTGTTGATCACGAGTCTCCGCCCCCTTCGCCTTGAGGGGCGGGG
CCGGCCACTCCCGGAGAGGGGACTACGTTTCCCGGCGCGCCGCGCGGCCGGAGCGAAAGAGGAGCCGGAA
GTGGGGCGCGCGAGGTCTAAGGGCGCGAGGGAAGTGGCGGGCGGGGACTAAGGCGGGGCGTGCAGGTAGC
CGGCCGGCCGGGGGTCGCGGGTATGGCCAAGCCTTTGTCTCAAGAAGAATCCACCCTCATTGAAAGAGCA
ACGGCTACAATCAACAGCATCCCCATCTCTGAAGACTACAGCGTCGCCAGCGCAGCTCTCTCTAGCGACG
GCCGCATCTTCACTGGTGTCAATGTATATCATTTTACTGGGGGACCTTGTGCAGAACTCGTGGTGCTGGG
CACTGCTGCTGCTGCGGCAGCTGGCAACCTGACTTGTATCGTCGCGATCGGAAATGAGAACAGGGGCATC
TTGAGCCCCTGCGGA
