[The description below was written by a language model from this plasmid's Addgene catalogue record.]
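Description:
BlastR-P2A-DD-TCOF1-donor is a homologous-recombination targeting donor built in the PCR2.1 cloning backbone (about 3.9 kb), giving a plasmid of roughly 6.3 kb in total. It is propagated in E. coli under ampicillin selection. The record gives no feature table, so backbone elements such as the replication origin are not itemised, and the copy number is listed as unknown. The roughly 2.4 kb insert, assembled by ligation-independent cloning, derives from the human TCOF1 locus, which encodes the protein treacle.

As the name and stated purpose indicate, the payload is a knock-in cassette consisting of a blasticidin resistance gene, a P2A self-cleaving peptide and a destabilization domain (DD), intended to be placed at the N-terminus of the TCOF1 coding sequence. In a donor of this type the cassette would be expected to sit between TCOF1 genomic sequences serving as homology arms, but the arm lengths and boundaries are not stated. No separate promoter is recorded for the cassette. The in-frame arrangement suggests that after correct integration the resistance gene and DD-tagged TCOF1 are transcribed together from the endogenous locus, with P2A ribosomal skipping separating the resistance protein from DD-treacle. Blasticidin then serves to select mammalian cells carrying the integrated cassette.

The associated work used CRISPR/Cas9-stimulated repair in a human cell line to tag all copies of an essential gene. A destabilization domain generally directs its fusion partner to degradation unless a stabilizing ligand is present, so protein function can be knocked down rapidly. The record does not specify which DD or ligand is used.
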