Addgene plasmid #60748: BlastR-P2A-DD-TCOF1-donor
Purpose: Donor plasmid for HR-mediated recombination to insert blasticidin resistance and append a destabilization domain to the N-terminus of TCOF1
Depositing lab: Benhur Lee. Depositing organization: Icahn School of Medicine at Mount Sinai. Publication: CRISPR/Cas9 allows efficient and complete knock-in of a destabilization domain-tagged essential protein in a human cell line, allowing rapid knockdown of protein function. Park A, Won ST, Pentecost M, Bartkowski W, Lee B. PLoS One. 2014 Apr 17;9(4):e95101. doi: 10.1371/journal.pone.0095101. eCollection 2014. PubMed 24743236.
Backbone
  Vector backbone: PCR2.1
  Backbone manufacturer: Invitrogen
  Backbone size w/o insert (bp): 3900
  Total vector size (bp): 6300
  Vector type: Targeting donor
  Selectable markers: Blasticidin
Growth in bacteria
  Bacterial resistance: Ampicillin, 100 μg/mL
  Growth temperature: 37°C
  Growth strain: Top10
  Copy number: Unknown
Gene/Insert
  Gene/Insert name: TCOF1 (alt name: Treacle)
  Species: H. sapiens (human)
  Insert size (bp): 2387
  Entrez Gene: TCOF1 (a.k.a. MFD1, TCS, TCS1, treacle)
  Cloning method: Ligation Independent Cloning
  Sequencing primers: 5′ M13R; 3′ T7
Terms and licenses: Academic/Nonprofit Terms; Industry Terms: Not Available to Industry
How to cite: BlastR-P2A-DD-TCOF1-donor was a gift from Benhur Lee (Addgene plasmid # 60748 ; http://n2t.net/addgene:60748 ; RRID:Addgene_60748)
